Addgene plasmid #81012: pTriEx-NTOM20-mVenus-Zdk3
Purpose: Expression of Zdk1 anchored to mitochondria
Depositing lab: Klaus Hahn. Publication: LOVTRAP: an optogenetic system for photoinduced protein dissociation. Wang H, Vilela M, Winkler A, Tarnawski M, Schlichting I, Yumerefendi H, Kuhlman B, Liu R, Danuser G, Hahn KM. Nat Methods. 2016 Jul 18. doi: 10.1038/nmeth.3926. PubMed 27427858.
Backbone
  Vector backbone: pTriEx
  Backbone size w/o insert (bp): 5040
  Total vector size (bp): 6000
  Vector type: Mammalian Expression, Bacterial Expression, Insect Expression
Growth in bacteria
  Bacterial resistance: Ampicillin, 100 μg/mL
  Growth temperature: 37°C
  Growth strain: DH5alpha
  Copy number: High Copy
Gene/Insert
  Gene/Insert name: Zdk3 (alt name: ZA61)
  Species: Synthetic
  Insert size (bp): 177
  Tag / fusion protein: NTOM20 (N terminal on insert); mVenus (N terminal on insert); 6x His tag (C terminal on insert); FLAG (C terminal on insert)
  Cloning method: Unknown
  Sequencing primers: 5′ aagtatcgggccctttgtgc; 3′ GGCAGCCTGCACCTGAGGTTAATCAC
Terms and licenses: Academic/Nonprofit Terms; Industry Terms: Not Available to Industry
How to cite: pTriEx-NTOM20-mVenus-Zdk3 was a gift from Klaus Hahn (Addgene plasmid # 81012 ; http://n2t.net/addgene:81012 ; RRID:Addgene_81012)
