[The description below was written by a language model from this plasmid's Addgene catalogue record and pLannotate feature annotations shown in this document.]
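Description:
pTriEx-NTOM20-mVenus-Zdk3 is a roughly 6 kb expression plasmid built on the pTriEx backbone, a multi-host vector designed to drive the same open reading frame in mammalian, bacterial and insect cells. It is maintained in E. coli through a high-copy ColE1/pUC-type origin and an ampicillin resistance gene (β-lactamase). Three promoter systems are stacked upstream of the coding region. The first is a CMV enhancer/promoter with a chimeric chicken β-actin/rabbit β-globin intron for mammalian expression. The second is a T7 promoter with a lac operator for IPTG-regulated bacterial expression. The third is the baculovirus p10 promoter for insect cells. The cassette ends with a rabbit β-globin polyadenylation signal and a T7 terminator. It is flanked by baculovirus recombination regions (lef2/ORF603 and ORF1629), which allow transfer into a baculovirus genome. A single loxP site lies just outside this region.

The payload is a fusion protein. An N-terminal fragment of human TOMM20 anchors it to the mitochondrial outer membrane, followed by the monomeric yellow fluorescent protein mVenus and then Zdk3 (also called ZA61). Zdk3 is a small synthetic 177 bp domain that the annotation software matches to staphylococcal protein A, consistent with a protein A-derived scaffold. C-terminal FLAG and 6xHis tags are recorded, and the feature table also detects an HSV epitope tag. The construct comes from the LOVTRAP optogenetic system for photoinduced protein dissociation, where a mitochondrially anchored Zdk acts as a visible tether for sequestering a partner protein. The stated purpose refers to Zdk1, whereas the plasmid name and insert field specify Zdk3, a discrepancy the record does not resolve.
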