Features (pLannotate 1.2.2; 22 found; start..end, strand, type, name):
    110..937     +  misc_recomb    baculovirus recombination region (lef2/ORF603): contains ORF603 and part of lef2
    949..1308    +  enhancer       CMV enhancer (fragment): human cytomegalovirus immediate early enhancer
   1310..1509    +  promoter       CMV promoter: human cytomegalovirus (CMV) immediate early promoter
   1661..1791    +  intron         chimeric intron (fragment): chimera between introns from chicken β-actin and rabbit β-globin
   1860..1878    +  promoter       T7 promoter: promoter for bacteriophage T7 RNA polymerase
   1879..1903    +  protein_bind   lac operator: The lac repressor binds to the lac operator to inhibit transcription in E. coli. This inhibition can be relieved by adding lactose or isopropyl-β-D-thiogalactopyranoside (IPTG). lac repressor encoded by lacI
   1919..2028    +  promoter       p10 promoter: baculovirus promoter for expression in insect cells
   2043..2153    +  CDS            TOMM20 (fragment): TOM20_HUMAN - Also known as KIAA0016. Experimental evidence at protein level: Swiss-Prot protein existence level 1. Central component of the receptor complex responsible for the recognition and translocation of cytosolically synthesized mitochondrial preproteins. Together with TOM22 functions as the transit peptide receptor at the surface of the mitochondrion outer membrane and facilitates the movement of preproteins into the TOM40 translocation pore (By similarity). Required for the translocation across the mitochondrial outer membrane of cytochrome P450 monooxygenases. From Homo sapiens (Hum
   2154..2867    +  CDS            mVenus: mVenus is a basic (constitutively fluorescent) yellow fluorescent protein published in 2006, derived from Aequorea victoria. It is reported to be a rapidly-maturing monomer with moderate acid sensitivity.
   2892..3062    +  CDS            spa (fragment): SPA_STAAE - Experimental evidence at protein level: Swiss-Prot protein existence level 1. Plays a role in the inhibition of the host innate and adaptive immune responses. Possesses five immunoglobulin-binding domains that capture both the fragment crystallizable region (Fc region) and the Fab region (part of Ig that identifies antigen) of immunoglobulins (By similarity). In turn, Staphylococcus aureus is protected from phagocytic killing via inhibition of Ig Fc region. In addition, the host elicited B-cell response is prevented due to a decrease of antibody-secreting cell proliferation that en
   3081..3100    +  CDS            capTEV™ (fragment): composite tag for in vivo biotinylation, TEV protease cleavage, and 6xHis tagging
   3132..3154    +  CDS            5xFLAG (fragment): five tandem FLAG® epitope tags
   3195..3227    +  CDS            HSV tag: HSV (herpes simplex virus) epitope tag
   3237..3254    +  CDS            6xHis: 6xHis affinity tag
   3269..3337    +  CDS            HBB (fragment): HBB_PONPY - Experimental evidence at transcript level: Swiss-Prot protein existence level 2. Involved in oxygen transport from the lung to the various peripheral tissues. From Pongo pygmaeus (Bornean orangutan).
   3412..3467    +  polyA_signal   β-globin poly(A) signal: rabbit β-globin polyadenylation signal (Gil and Proudfoot, 1987)
   3555..3602    +  terminator     T7 terminator: transcription terminator for bacteriophage T7 RNA polymerase
   3615..4320    +  misc_recomb    baculovirus recombination region (ORF1629): contains part of ORF1629
   4329..4362    +  protein_bind   loxP: Cre-mediated recombination occurs in the 8-bp core sequence (GCATACAT). Cre recombinase
   4530..5117    -  rep_origin     ori: high-copy-number ColE1/pMB1/pBR322/pUC origin of replication
   5130..5990    -  CDS            AmpR: β-lactamase; bla; confers resistance to ampicillin, carbenicillin, and related antibiotics
   5991..6042    -  promoter       AmpR promoter (fragment): bla
>Addgene plasmid #81012 | pTriEx-NTOM20-mVenus-Zdk3 | addgene full sequence | sequence record 160052 | Addgene assembled full plasmid sequence
AACTGTTACATTGCAAACGTGGTTTCGTGTGCCAAGTGTGAAAACCGATGTTTAATCAAGGCTCTGACGC
ATTTCTACAACCACGACTCCAAGTGTGTGGGTGAAGTCATGCATCTTTTAATCAAATCCCAAGATGTGTA
TAAACCACCAAACTGCCAAAAAATGAAAACTGTCGACAAGCTCTGTCCGTTTGCTGGCAACTGCAAGGGT
CTCAATCCTATTTGTAATTATTGAATAATAAAACAATTATAAATGTCAAATTTGTTTTTTATTAACGATA
CAAACCAAACGCAACAAGAACATTTGTAGTATTATCTATAATTGAAAACGCGTAGTTATAATCGCTGAGG
TAATATTTAAAATCATTTTCAAATGATTCACAGTTAATTTGCGACAATATAATTTTATTTTCACATAAAC
TAGACGCCTTGTCGTCTTCTTCTTCGTATTCCTTCTCTTTTTCATTTTTCTCTTCATAAAAATTAACATA
GTTATTATCGTATCCATATATGTATCTATCGTATAGAGTAAATTTTTTGTTGTCATAAATATATATGTCT
TTTTTAATGGGGTGTATAGTACCGCTGCGCATAGTTTTTCTGTAATTTACAACAGTGCTATTTTCTGGTA
GTTCTTCGGAGTGTGTTGCTTTAATTATTAAATTTATATAATCAATGAATTTGGGATCGTCGGTTTTGTA
CAATATGTTGCCGGCATAGTACGCAGCTTCTTCTAGTTCAATTACACCATTTTTTAGCAGCACCGGATTA
ACATAACTTTCCAAAATGTTGTACGAACCGTTAAACAAAAACAGTTCACCTCCCTTTTCTATACTATTGT
CTGCGAGCAGTTGTTTGTTGTTAAAAATAACAGCCATTGTAATGAGACGCACAAACTAATATCACAAACT
GGAAATGTCTATCAATATATAGTTGCTGATGGCCGGCCTATTAATAGTAATCAATTACGGGGTCATTAGT
TCATAGCCCATATATGGAGTTCCGCGTTACATAACTTACGGTAAATGGCCCGCCTGGCTGACCGCCCAAC
GACCCCCGCCCATTGACGTCAATAATGACGTATGTTCCCATAGTAACGCCAATAGGGACTTTCCATTGAC
GTCAATGGGTGGAGTATTTACGGTAAACTGCCCACTTGGCAGTACATCAAGTGTATCATATGCCAAGTCC
GCCCCCTATTGACGTCAATGACGGTAAATGGCCCGCCTGGCATTATGCCCAGTACATGACCTTACGGGAC
TTTCCTACTTGGCAGTACATCTACGTATTAGTCATCGCTATTACCATGCTGATGCGGTTTTGGCAGTACA
CCAATGGGCGTGGATAGCGGTTTGACTCACGGGGATTTCCAAGTCTCCACCCCATTGACGTCAATGGGAG
TTTGTTTTGGCACCAAAATCAACGGGACTTTCCAAAATGTCGTAATAACCCCGCCCCGTTGACGCAAATG
GGCGGTAGGCGTGTACGGTGGGAGGTCTATATAAGCAGACGTCGTTTAGTGAACCGTCAGATCACTAGAT
GCTTTATTGCGGTAGTTTATCACAGTTAAATTGCTAACGCCAGTCTCGAACTTAACGTGCAGAAGTTGGT
CGTGAGGCACTGGGCAGGTAAGTATCGGGCCCTTTGTGCGGGGGGAGCGGCTCGGGGCTGTCCGCGGGGG
GACGGCTGCCTTCGGGGGGGACGGGGCAGGGCGGGGTTCGGCTTCTGGCGTGTGACCGGCGGCTCTAGAG
CCTCTGCTAACCATGTTCATGCCTTCTTCTTTTTCCTACAGCTCCTGGGCAACGTGCTGGTTATTGTGCT
GTCTCATCATTTTGGCAAAGAATTGGATCGGACCGAAATTAATACGACTCACTATAGGGGAATTGTGAGC
GGATAACAATTCCCCGGAGTTAATCCGGGACCTTTAATTCAACCCAACACAATATATTATAGTTAAATAA
GAATTATTATCAAATCATTTGTATATTAATTAAAATACTATACTGTAAATTACATTTTATTTACAATCAA
AGGAGATATACCATGGTGGGCCGCAACAGCGCGATTGCAGCTGGAGTGTGCGGCGCGCTGTTCATTGGCT
ATTGCATTTACTTTGATCGCAAACGCCGCAGCGATCCGAACTTTAAATCTAGAGTGAGCAAGGGCGAGGA
GCTGTTCACCGGGGTGGTGCCCATCCTGGTCGAGCTGGACGGCGACGTAAACGGCCACAAGTTCAGCGTG
TCCGGCGAGGGCGAGGGCGATGCCACCTACGGCAAGCTGACCCTGAAGTTCATCAGCACCACCGGCAAGC
TGCCCGTGCCCTGGCCCACCCTCGTGACCACCCTCGGCTACGGCCTGCAGTGCTTCGCCCGCTACCCCGA
CCACATGAAGCAGCACGACTTCTTCAAGTCCGCCATGCCCGAAGGCTACGTCCAGGAGCGCACCATCTTC
TTCAAGGACGACGGCAACTACAAGACCCGCGCCGAGGTGAAGTTCGAGGGCGACACCCTGGTGAACCGCA
TCGAGCTGAAGGGCATCGACTTCAAGGAGGACGGCAACATCCTGGGGCACAAGCTGGAGTACAACTACAA
CAGCCACAACGTCTATATCACCGCCGACAAGCAGAAGAACGGCATCAAGGCAAACTTCAAGATCCGCCAC
AACATCGAGGACGGCGGCGTGCAGCTCGCCGACCACTACCAGCAGAACACCCCCATCGGCGACGGCCCCG
TGCTGCTGCCCGACAACCACTACCTGAGCTACCAGTCCAAACTGAGCAAAGACCCCAACGAGAAGCGCGA
TCACATGGTCCTGCTGGAGTTCGTGACCGCCGCCGGGATCACTCTCGGCATGGACGAGCTGTACAAGGGT
TCTGGAAGTGGATCCATGGTGGATAACAAATTCAATAAAGAAGTGCTGGTGGCCCGGCAGGAAATCTATT
GGCTGCCAAACCTGAATTGGGAGCAGAAGTTTGCCTTCATCAGTAGCCTGACTAATGATCCATCTCAGAG
CGCCAATCTGCTGGCCGAAGCCAAAAAACTGAACGGTGCCCAGCCCCCAAAAGGTGGTTCTGGTGGTAGC
CATCATCATCATCATCATGGCGGTGAAAATCTGTATTTCCAGGGCGGCAGCGACTACAAGGACGACGACG
ACAAATAAAAGCTTGCGGCCGCACAGCTGTATACACGTGCAAGCCAGCCAGAACTCGCCCCGGAAGACCC
CGAGGATCTCGAGCACCACCATCACCATCACCATCACTAAGTGATTAACCTCAGGTGCAGGCTGCCTATC
AGAAGGTGGTGGCTGGTGTGGCCAATGCCCTGGCTCACAAATACCACTGAGATCGATCTTTTTCCCTCTG
CCAAAAATTATGGGGACATCATGAAGCCCCTTGAGCATCTGACTTCTGGCTAATAAAGGAAATTTATTTT
CATTGCAATAGTGTGTTGGAATTTTTTGTGTCTCTCACTCGGAAGGACATATGGGAGGGCAAATCATTTA
AAACATCAGAATGAGTATTTGGTTTAGAGTTTGGCAACATATGCCCATATGTAACTAGCATAACCCCTTG
GGGCCTCTAAACGGGTCTTGAGGGGTTTTTTGCTGAAAGCATGCGGAGGAAATTCTCCTTGAAGTTTCCC
TGGTGTTCAAAGTAAAGGAGTTTGCACCAGACGCACCTCTGTTCACTGGTCCGGCGTATTAAAACACGAT
ACATTGTTATTAGTACATTTATTAAGCGCTAGATTCTGTGCGTTGTTGATTTACAGACAATTGTTGTACG
TATTTTAATAATTCATTAAATTTATAATCTTTAGGGTGGTATGTTAGAGCGAAAATCAAATGATTTTCAG
CGTCTTTATATCTGAATTTAAATATTAAATCCTCAATAGATTTGTAAAATAGGTTTCGATTAGTTTCAAA
CAAGGGTTGTTTTTCCGAACCGATGGCTGGACTATCTAATGGATTTTCGCTCAACGCCACAAAACTTGCC
AAATCTTGTAGCAGCAATCTAGCTTTGTCGATATTCGTTTGTGTTTTGTTTTGTAATAAAGGTTCGACGT
CGTTCAAAATATTATGCGCTTTTGTATTTCTTTCATCACTGTCGTTAGTGTACAATTGACTCGACGTAAA
CACGTTAAATAGAGCTTGGACATATTTAACATCGGGCGTGTTAGCTTTATTAGGCCGATTATCGTCGTCG
TCCCAACCCTCGTCGTTAGAAGTTGCTTCCGAAGACGATTTTGCCATAGCCACACGACGCCTATTAATTG
TGTCGGCTAACACGTCCGCGATCAAATTTGTAGTTGAGCTTTTTGGAATTGCGATCGCATAACTTCGTAT
AGCATACATTATACGAAGTTATAAGCTCGGAACGCTGCGCTCGGTCGTTCGGCTGCGGCGAGCGGTATCA
GCTCACTCAAAGGCGGTAATACGGTTATCCACAGAATCAGGGGATAACGCAGGAAAGAACATGTGAGCAA
AAGGCCAGCAAAAGGCCAGGAACCGTAAAAAGGCCGCGTTGCTGGCGTTTTTCCATAGGCTCCGCCCCCT
GACGAGCATCACAAAAATCGACGCTCAAGTCAGAGGTGGCGAAACCCGACAGGACTATAAAGATACCAGG
CGTTTCCCCCTGGAAGCTCCCTCGTGCGCTCTCCTGTTCCGACCCTGCCGCTTACCGGATACCTGTCCGC
CTTTCTCCCTTCGGGAAGCGTGGCGCTTTCTCAATGCTCACGCTGTAGGTATCTCAGTTCGGTGTAGGTC
GTTCGCTCCAAGCTGGGCTGTGTGCACGAACCCCCCGTTCAGCCCGACCGCTGCGCCTTATCCGGTAACT
ATCGTCTTGAGTCCAACCCGGTAAGACACGACTTATCGCCACTGGCAGCAGCCACTGGTAACAGGATTAG
CAGAGCGAGGTATGTAGGCGGTGCTACAGAGTTCTTGAAGTGGTGGCCTAACTACGGCTACACTAGAAGA
ACAGTATTTGGTATCTGCGCTCTGCTGAAGCCAGTTACCTTCGGAAAAAGAGTTGGTAGCTCTTGATCCG
GCAAACAAACCACCGCTGGTAGCGGTGGTTTTTTTGTTTGCAAGCAGCAGATTACGCGCAGAAAAAAAGG
ATCTCAAGAAGATCCTTTGTTACCAATGCTTAATCAGTGAGGCACCTATCTCAGCGATCTGTCTATTTCG
TTCATCCATAGTTGCCTGACTCCCCGTCGTGTAGATAACTACGATACGGGAGGGCTTACCATCTGGCCCC
AGTGCTGCAATGATACCGCGAGACCCACGCTCACCGGCTCCAGATTTATCAGCAATAAACCAGCCAGCCG
GAAGGGCCGAGCGCAGAAGTGGTCCTGCAACTTTATCCGCCTCCATCCAGTCTATTAATTGTTGCCGGGA
AGCTAGAGTAAGTAGTTCGCCAGTTAATAGTTTGCGCAACGTTGTTGCCATTGCTACAGGCATCGTGGTG
TCACGCTCGTCGTTTGGTATGGCTTCATTCAGCTCCGGTTCCCAACGATCAAGGCGAGTTACATGATCCC
CCATGTTGTGCAAAAAAGCGGTTAGCTCCTTCGGTCCTCCGATCGTTGTCAGAAGTAAGTTGGCCGCAGT
GTTATCACTCATGGTTATGGCAGCACTGCATAATTCTCTTACTGTCATGCCATCCGTAAGATGCTTTTCT
GTGACTGGTGAGTACTCAACCAAGTCATTCTGAGAATAGTGTATGCGGCGACCGAGTTGCTCTTGCCCGG
CGTCAATACGGGATAATACCGCGCCACATAGCAGAACTTTAAAAGTGCTCATCATTGGAAAACGTTCTTC
GGGGCGAAAACTCTCAAGGATCTTACCGCTGTTGAGATCCAGTTCGATGTAACCCACTCGTGCACCCAAC
TGATCTTCAGCATCTTTTACTTTCACCAGCGTTTCTGGGTGAGCAAAAACAGGAAGGCAAAATGCCGCAA
AAAAGGGAATAAGGGCGACACGGAAATGTTGAATACTCATACTCTTCCTTTTTCAATATTATTGAAGCAT
TTATCAGGGTTATTGTCTCATGTCCGCGCGTT
