>Addgene plasmid #81012 | pTriEx-NTOM20-mVenus-Zdk3 | depositor partial sequence | sequence record 153393 | NTOM20, mVenus, Zdk3
ATGGTGGGCCGCAACAGCGCGATTGCAGCTGGAGTGTGCGGCGCGCTGTTCATTGGCTATTGCATTTACT
TTGATCGCAAACGCCGCAGCGATCCGAACTTTAAATCTAGAGTGAGCAAGGGCGAGGAGCTGTTCACCGG
GGTGGTGCCCATCCTGGTCGAGCTGGACGGCGACGTAAACGGCCACAAGTTCAGCGTGTCCGGCGAGGGC
GAGGGCGATGCCACCTACGGCAAGCTGACCCTGAAGTTCATCAGCACCACCGGCAAGCTGCCCGTGCCCT
GGCCCACCCTCGTGACCACCCTCGGCTACGGCCTGCAGTGCTTCGCCCGCTACCCCGACCACATGAAGCA
GCACGACTTCTTCAAGTCCGCCATGCCCGAAGGCTACGTCCAGGAGCGCACCATCTTCTTCAAGGACGAC
GGCAACTACAAGACCCGCGCCGAGGTGAAGTTCGAGGGCGACACCCTGGTGAACCGCATCGAGCTGAAGG
GCATCGACTTCAAGGAGGACGGCAACATCCTGGGGCACAAGCTGGAGTACAACTACAACAGCCACAACGT
CTATATCACCGCCGACAAGCAGAAGAACGGCATCAAGGCAAACTTCAAGATCCGCCACAACATCGAGGAC
GGCGGCGTGCAGCTCGCCGACCACTACCAGCAGAACACCCCCATCGGCGACGGCCCCGTGCTGCTGCCCG
ACAACCACTACCTGAGCTACCAGTCCAAACTGAGCAAAGACCCCAACGAGAAGCGCGATCACATGGTCCT
GCTGGAGTTCGTGACCGCCGCCGGGATCACTCTCGGCATGGACGAGCTGTACAAGGGTTCTGGAAGTGGA
TCCATGGTGGATAACAAATTCAATAAAGAAGTGCTGGTGGCCCGGCAGGAAATCTATTGGCTGCCAAACC
TGAATTGGGAGCAGAAGTTTGCCTTCATCAGTAGCCTGACTAATGATCCATCTCAGAGCGCCAATCTGCT
GGCCGAAGCCAAAAAACTGAACGGTGCCCAGCCCCCAAAAGGTGGTTCTGGTGGTAGCCATCATCATCAT
CATCATGGCGGTGAAAATCTGTATTTCCAGGGCGGCAGCGACTACAAGGACGACGACGACAAATAA
