>Addgene plasmid #81012 | pTriEx-NTOM20-mVenus-Zdk3 | addgene partial sequence | sequence record 160055 | CMV-F 5'-CGCAAATGGGCGGTAGGCGTG-3'
CTATATAAGCAGACGTCGTTTAGTGAACCGTCAGATCACTAGATGCTTTATTGCGGTAGTTTATCACAGT
TAAATTGCTAACGCCAGTCTCGAACTTAACGTGCAGAAGTTGGTCGTGAGGCACTGGGCAGGTAAGTATC
GGGCCCTTTGTGCGGGGGGAGCGGCTCGGGGCTGTCCGCGGGGGGACGGCTGCCTTCGGGGGGGACGGGG
CAGGGCGGGGTTCGGCTTCTGGCGTGTGACCGGCGGCTCTAGAGCCTCTGCTAACCATGTTCATGCCTTC
TTCTTTTTCCTACAGCTCCTGGGCAACGTGCTGGTTATTGTGCTGTCTCATCATTTTGGCAAAGAATTGG
ATCGGACCGAAATTAATACGACTCACTATAGGGGAATTGTGAGCGGATAACAATTCCCCGGAGTTAATCC
GGGACCTTTAATTCAACCCAACACAATATATTATAGTTAAATAAGAATTATTATCAAATCATTTGTATAT
TAATTAAAATACTATACTGTAAATTACATTTTATTTACAATCAAAGGAGATATACCATGGTGGGCCGCAA
CAGCGCGATTGCAGCTGGAGTGTGCGGCGCGCTGTTCATTGGCTATTGCATTTACTTTGATCGCAAACGC
CGCAGCGATCCGAACTTTAAATCTAGAGTGAGCAAGGGCGAGGAGCTGTTCACCGGGGTGGTGCCCATCC
TGGTCGAGCTGGACGGCGACGTAAACGGCCACAAGTTCAGCGTGTCCGGCGAGGGCGAGGGCGATGCCAC
CTACGGCAAGCTGACCCTGAAGTTCATCAGCACCACCGGCAAGCTGCCCGTGCCCTGGCCCACCCTCGTG
ACCACCCTCGGCTACGGCCTGCAGTGCTTCGCCCGCTACCCCGACCACATGAAGCAGCACGACTTCTTCA
AGTCCGCCATGCCCGAAGGCTACGTCCAGGAGCGCACCATCTTCTTCAAGGACGACGGCAACTACAAGAC
