>Addgene plasmid #81012 | pTriEx-NTOM20-mVenus-Zdk3 | addgene partial sequence | sequence record 160058 | rb_glob_PA_term-R 5'-CCCATATGTCCTTCCGAGTG-3'
AATTCCAACACACTATTGCAATGAAAATAAATTTCCTTTATTAGCCAGAAGTCAGATGCTCAAGGGGCTT
CATGATGTCCCCATAATTTTTGGCAGAGGGAAAAAGATCGATCTCAGTGGTATTTGTGAGCCAGGGCATT
GGCCACACCAGCCACCACCTTCTGATAGGCAGCCTGCACCTGAGGTTAATCACTTAGTGATGGTGATGGT
GATGGTGGTGCTCGAGATCCTCGGGGTCTTCCGGGGCGAGTTCTGGCTGGCTTGCACGTGTATACAGCTG
TGCGGCCGCAAGCTTTTATTTGTCGTCGTCGTCCTTGTAGTCGCTGCCGCCCTGGAAATACAGATTTTCA
CCGCCATGATGATGATGATGATGGCTACCACCAGAACCACCTTTTGGGGGCTGGGCACCGTTCAGTTTTT
TGGCTTCGGCCAGCAGATTGGCGCTCTGAGATGGATCATTAGTCAGGCTACTGATGAAGGCAAACTTCTG
CTCCCAATTCAGGTTTGGCAGCCAATAGATTTCCTGCCGGGCCACCAGCACTTCTTTATTGAATTTGTTA
TCCACCATGGATCCACTTCCAGAACCCTTGTACAGCTCGTCCATGCCGAGAGTGATCCCGGCGGCGGTCA
CGAACTCCAGCAGGACCATGTGATCGCGCTTCTCGTTGGGGTCTTTGCTCAGTTTGGACTGGTAGCTCAG
GTAGTGGTTGTCGGGCAGCAGCACGGGGCCGTCGCCGATGGGGGTGTTCTGCTGGTAGTGGTCGGCGAGC
TGCACGCCGCCGTCCTCGATGTTGTGGCGGATCTTGAAGTTTGCCTTGATGCCGTTCTTCTGCTTGTCGG
CGGTGATATAGACGTTGTGGCTGTTGTAGTTGTACTCCAGCTTGTGCCCCAGGATGTTGCCGTCCTCCTT
GAAGTCGATGCCCTTCAGCTCGATGCGGTTCACCAGGGTGTCGCCC
